>Addgene plasmid #17619 | EF.CMV.RFP | addgene full sequence | sequence record 261925 | Addgene NGS Result
AGGTGGCACTTTTCGGGGAAATGTGCGCGGAACCCCTATTTGTTTATTTTTCTAAATACATTCAAATATG
TATCCGCTCATGAGACAATAACCCTGATAAATGCTTCAATAATATTGAAAAAGGAAGAGTATGAGTATTC
AACATTTCCGTGTCGCCCTTATTCCCTTTTTTGCGGCATTTTGCCTTCCTGTTTTTGCTCACCCAGAAAC
GCTGGTGAAAGTAAAAGATGCTGAAGATCAGTTGGGTGCACGAGTGGGTTACATCGAACTGGATCTCAAC
AGCGGTAAGATCCTTGAGAGTTTTCGCCCCGAAGAACGTTTTCCAATGATGAGCACTTTTAAAGTTCTGC
TATGTGGCGCGGTATTATCCCGTATTGACGCCGGGCAAGAGCAACTCGGTCGCCGCATACACTATTCTCA
GAATGACTTGGTTGAGTACTCACCAGTCACAGAAAAGCATCTTACGGATGGCATGACAGTAAGAGAATTA
TGCAGTGCTGCCATAACCATGAGTGATAACACTGCGGCCAACTTACTTCTGACAACGATCGGAGGACCGA
AGGAGCTAACCGCTTTTTTGCACAACATGGGGGATCATGTAACTCGCCTTGATCGTTGGGAACCGGAGCT
GAATGAAGCCATACCAAACGACGAGCGTGACACCACGATGCCTGTAGCAATGGCAACAACGTTGCGCAAA
CTATTAACTGGCGAACTACTTACTCTAGCTTCCCGGCAACAATTAATAGACTGGATGGAGGCGGATAAAG
TTGCAGGACCACTTCTGCGCTCGGCCCTTCCGGCTGGCTGGTTTATTGCTGATAAATCTGGAGCCGGTGA
GCGTGGGTCTCGCGGTATCATTGCAGCACTGGGGCCAGATGGTAAGCCCTCCCGTATCGTAGTTATCTAC
ACGACGGGGAGTCAGGCAACTATGGATGAACGAAATAGACAGATCGCTGAGATAGGTGCCTCACTGATTA
AGCATTGGTAACTGTCAGACCAAGTTTACTCATATATACTTTAGATTGATTTAAAACTTCATTTTTAATT
TAAAAGGATCTAGGTGAAGATCCTTTTTGATAATCTCATGACCAAAATCCCTTAACGTGAGTTTTCGTTC
CACTGAGCGTCAGACCCCGTAGAAAAGATCAAAGGATCTTCTTGAGATCCTTTTTTTCTGCGCGTAATCT
GCTGCTTGCAAACAAAAAAACCACCGCTACCAGCGGTGGTTTGTTTGCCGGATCAAGAGCTACCAACTCT
TTTTCCGAAGGTAACTGGCTTCAGCAGAGCGCAGATACCAAATACTGTTCTTCTAGTGTAGCCGTAGTTA
GGCCACCACTTCAAGAACTCTGTAGCACCGCCTACATACCTCGCTCTGCTAATCCTGTTACCAGTGGCTG
CTGCCAGTGGCGATAAGTCGTGTCTTACCGGGTTGGACTCAAGACGATAGTTACCGGATAAGGCGCAGCG
GTCGGGCTGAACGGGGGGTTCGTGCACACAGCCCAGCTTGGAGCGAACGACCTACACCGAACTGAGATAC
CTACAGCGTGAGCTATGAGAAAGCGCCACGCTTCCCGAAGGGAGAAAGGCGGACAGGTATCCGGTAAGCG
GCAGGGTCGGAACAGGAGAGCGCACGAGGGAGCTTCCAGGGGGAAACGCCTGGTATCTTTATAGTCCTGT
CGGGTTTCGCCACCTCTGACTTGAGCGTCGATTTTTGTGATGCTCGTCAGGGGGGCGGAGCCTATGGAAA
AACGCCAGCAACGCGGCCTTTTTACGGTTCCTGGCCTTTTGCTGGCCTTTTGCTCACATGTTCTTTCCTG
CGTTATCCCCTGATTCTGTGGATAACCGTATTACCGCCTTTGAGTGAGCTGATACCGCTCGCCGCAGCCG
AACGACCGAGCGCAGCGAGTCAGTGAGCGAGGAAGCGGAAGAGCGCCCAATACGCAAACCGCCTCTCCCC
GCGCGTTGGCCGATTCATTAATGCAGCTGGCACGACAGGTTTCCCGACTGGAAAGCGGGCAGTGAGCGCA
ACGCAATTAATGTGAGTTAGCTCACTCATTAGGCACCCCAGGCTTTACACTTTATGCTTCCGGCTCGTAT
GTTGTGTGGAATTGTGAGCGGATAACAATTTCACACAGGAAACAGCTATGACCATGATTACGCCAAGCGC
GCAATTAACCCTCACTAAAGGGAACAAAAGCTGGAGCTGCAAGCTTAATGTAGTCTTATGCAATACTCTT
GTAGTCTTGCAACATGGTAACGATGAGTTAGCAACATGCCTTACAAGGAGAGAAAAAGCACCGTGCATGC
CGATTGGTGGAAGTAAGGTGGTACGATCGTGCCTTATTAGGAAGGCAACAGACGGGTCTGACATGGATTG
GACGAACCACTGAATTGCCGCATTGCAGAGATATTGTATTTAAGTGCCTAGCTCGATACATAAACGGGTC
TCTCTGGTTAGACCAGATCTGAGCCTGGGAGCTCTCTGGCTAACTAGGGAACCCACTGCTTAAGCCTCAA
TAAAGCTTGCCTTGAGTGCTTCAAGTAGTGTGTGCCCGTCTGTTGTGTGACTCTGGTAACTAGAGATCCC
TCAGACCCTTTTAGTCAGTGTGGAAAATCTCTAGCAGTGGCGCCCGAACAGGGACTTGAAAGCGAAAGGG
AAACCAGAGGAGCTCTCTCGACGCAGGACTCGGCTTGCTGAAGCGCGCACGGCAAGAGGCGAGGGGCGGC
GACTGGTGAGTACGCCAAAAATTTTGACTAGCGGAGGCTAGAAGGAGAGAGATGGGTGCGAGAGCGTCAG
TATTAAGCGGGGGAGAATTAGATCGCGATGGGAAAAAATTCGGTTAAGGCCAGGGGGAAAGAAAAAATAT
AAATTAAAACATATAGTATGGGCAAGCAGGGAGCTAGAACGATTCGCAGTTAATCCTGGCCTGTTAGAAA
CATCAGAAGGCTGTAGACAAATACTGGGACAGCTACAACCATCCCTTCAGACAGGATCAGAAGAACTTAG
ATCATTATATAATACAGTAGCAACCCTCTATTGTGTGCATCAAAGGATAGAGATAAAAGACACCAAGGAA
GCTTTAGACAAGATAGAGGAAGAGCAAAACAAAAGTAAGACCACCGCACAGCAAGCGGCCGCTGATCTTC
AGACCTGGAGGAGGAGATATGAGGGACAATTGGAGAAGTGAATTATATAAATATAAAGTAGTAAAAATTG
AACCATTAGGAGTAGCACCCACCAAGGCAAAGAGAAGAGTGGTGCAGAGAGAAAAAAGAGCAGTGGGAAT
AGGAGCTTTGTTCCTTGGGTTCTTGGGAGCAGCAGGAAGCACTATGGGCGCAGCGTCAATGACGCTGACG
GTACAGGCCAGACAATTATTGTCTGGTATAGTGCAGCAGCAGAACAATTTGCTGAGGGCTATTGAGGCGC
AACAGCATCTGTTGCAACTCACAGTCTGGGGCATCAAGCAGCTCCAGGCAAGAATCCTGGCTGTGGAAAG
ATACCTAAAGGATCAACAGCTCCTGGGGATTTGGGGTTGCTCTGGAAAACTCATTTGCACCACTGCTGTG
CCTTGGAATGCTAGTTGGAGTAATAAATCTCTGGAACAGATTTGGAATCACACGACCTGGATGGAGTGGG
ACAGAGAAATTAACAATTACACAAGCTTAATACACTCCTTAATTGAAGAATCGCAAAACCAGCAAGAAAA
GAATGAACAAGAATTATTGGAATTAGATAAATGGGCAAGTTTGTGGAATTGGTTTAACATAACAAATTGG
CTGTGGTATATAAAATTATTCATAATGATAGTAGGAGGCTTGGTAGGTTTAAGAATAGTTTTTGCTGTAC
TTTCTATAGTGAATAGAGTTAGGCAGGGATATTCACCATTATCGTTTCAGACCCACCTCCCAACCCCGAG
GGGACCCGACAGGCCCGAAGGAATAGAAGAAGAAGGTGGAGAGAGAGACAGAGACAGATCCATTCGATTA
GTGAACGGATCTCGACGGTATCGATCACGAGACTAGCCTCGAGAAGCTTGATGACGGTATCGATAAGCTT
TGCAAAGATGGATAAAGTTTTAAACAGAGAGGAATCTTTGCAGCTAATGGACCTTCTAGGTCTTGAAAGG
AGTGGGAATTGGCTCCGGTGCCCGTCAGTGGGCAGAGCGCACATCGCCCACAGTCCCCGAGAAGTTGGGG
GGAGGGGTCGGCAATTGAACCGGTGCCTAGAGAAGGTGGCGCGGGGTAAACTGGGAAAGTGATGTCGTGT
ACTGGCTCCGCCTTTTTCCCGAGGGTGGGGGAGAACCGTATATAAGTGCAGTAGTCGCCGTGAACGTTCT
TTTTCGCAACGGGTTTGCCGCCAGAACACAGGTAAGTGCCGTGTGTGGTTCCCGCGGGCCTGGCCTCTTT
ACGGGTTATGGCCCTTGCGTGCCTTGAATTACTTCCACCTGGCTGCAGTACGTGATTCTTGATCCCGAGC
TTCGGGTTGGAAGTGGGTGGGAGAGTTCGAGGCCTTGCGCTTAAGGAGCCCCTTCGCCTCGTGCTTGAGT
TGAGGCCTGGCCTGGGCGCTGGGGCCGCCGCGTGCGAATCTGGTGGCACCTTCGCGCCTGTCTCGCTGCT
TTCGATAAGTCTCTAGCCATTTAAAATTTTTGATGACCTGCTGCGACGCTTTTTTTCTGGCAAGATAGTC
TTGTAAATGCGGGCCAAGATCTGCACACTGGTATTTCGGTTTTTGGGGCCGCGGGCGGCGACGGGGCCCG
TGCGTCCCAGCGCACATGTTCGGCGAGGCGGGGCCTGCGAGCGCGGCCACCGAGAATCGGACGGGGGTAG
TCTCAAGCTGGCCGGCCTGCTCTGGTGCCTGGCCTCGCGCCGCCGTGTATCGCCCCGCCCTGGGCGGCAA
GGCTGGCCCGGTCGGCACCAGTTGCGTGAGCGGAAAGATGGCCGCTTCCCGGCCCTGCTGCAGGGAGCTC
AAAATGGAGGACGCGGCGCTCGGGAGAGCGGGCGGGTGAGTCACCCACACAAAGGAAAAGGGCCTTTCCG
TCCTCAGCCGTCGCTTCATGTGACTCCACGGAGTACCGGGCGCCGTCCAGGCACCTCGATTAGTTCTCGA
GCTTTTGGAGTACGTCGTCTTTAGGTTGGGGGGAGGGGTTTTATGCGATGGAGTTTCCCCACACTGAGTG
GGTGGAGACTGAAGTTAGGCCAGCTTGGCACTTGATGTAATTCTCCTTGGAATTTGCCCTTTTTGAGTTT
GGATCTTGGTTCATTCTCAAGCCTCAGACAGTGGTTCAAAGTTTTTTTCTTCCATTTCAGGTGTCGTGAG
GAATTAGCTTGGTACTAATACGACTCACTATAGGGAGACCCAAGCTGGCTAGGTAAGCTTGATATCGAAT
TCCTGCAGCCCTAATAGTAATCAATTACGGGGTCATTAGTTCATAGCCCATATATGGAGTTCCGCGTTAC
ATAACTTACGGTAAATGGCCCGCCTGGCTGACCGCCCAACGACCCCCGCCCATTGACGTCAATAATGACG
TATGTTCCCATAGTAACGCCAATAGGGACTTTCCATTGACGTCAATGGGTGGAGTATTTACGGTAAACTG
CCCACTTGGCAGTACATCAAGTGTATCATATGCCAAGTACGCCCCCTATTGACGTCAATGACGGTAAATG
GCCCGCCTGGCATTATGCCCAGTACATGACCTTATGGGACTTTCCTACTTGGCAGTACATCTACGTATTA
GTCATCGCTATTACCATGGTGATGCGGTTTTGGCAGTACATCAATGGGCGTGGATAGCGGTTTGACTCAC
GGGGATTTCCAAGTCTCCACCCCATTGACGTCAATGGGAGTTTGTTTTGGCACCAAAATCAACGGGACTT
TCCAAAATGTCGTAACAACTCCGCCCCATTGACGCAAATGGGCGGTAGGCGTGTACGGTGGGAGGTCTAT
ATAAGCAGAGCTGGTTTAGTGAACCGTCAGATCCGCTAGCGCTACCGGACTCAGATCTCGAGCTCAAGCT
TCGAATTGGGGGATCCACCGGTCGCCACCATGGCCTCCTCCGAGAACGTCATCACCGAGTTCATGCGCTT
CAAGGTGCGCATGGAGGGCACCGTGAACGGCCACGAGTTCGAGATCGAGGGCGAGGGCGAGGGCCGCCCC
TACGAGGGCCACAACACCGTGAAGCTGAAGGTGACCAAGGGCGGCCCCCTGCCCTTCGCCTGGGACATCC
TGTCCCCCCAGTTCCAGTACGGCTCCAAGGTGTACGTGAAGCACCCCGCCGACATCCCCGACTACAAGAA
GCTGTCCTTCCCCGAGGGCTTCAAGTGGGAGCGCGTGATGAACTTCGAGGACGGCGGCGTGGCGACCGTG
ACCCAGGACTCCTCCCTGCAGGACGGCTGCTTCATCTACAAGGTGAAGTTCATCGGCGTGAACTTCCCCT
CCGACGGCCCCGTGATGCAGAAGAAGACCATGGGCTGGGAGGCCTCCACCGAGCGCCTGTACCCCCGCGA
CGGCGTGCTGAAGGGCGAGACCCACAAGGCCCTGAAGCTGAAGGACGGCGGCCACTACCTGGTGGAGTTC
AAGTCCATCTACATGGCCAAGAAGCCCGTGCAGCTGCCCGGCTACTACTACGTGGACGCCAAGCTGGACA
TCACCTCCCACAACGAGGACTACACCATCGTGGAGCAGTACGAGCGCACCGAGGGCCGCCACCACCTGTT
CCTGTAGCGGCCGCGACTCTAGATCATAATCAGCCATACCACATTTGTAGAGGTTTTACTTGCTTTAAAA
AACCTCCCACACCTCCCCCTGAACCTGAAACATAAAATGAATGCAATTGTTGTTGTTGACGGGCCCGCGG
AATTCGAGCTCGGTACCTTTAAGACCAATGACTTACAAGGCAGCTGTAGATCTTAGCCACTTTTTAAAAG
AAAAGGGGGGACTGGAAGGGCTAATTCACTCCCAACGAAGACAAGATCTGCTTTTTGCTTGTACTGGGTC
TCTCTGGTTAGACCAGATCTGAGCCTGGGAGCTCTCTGGCTAACTAGGGAACCCACTGCTTAAGCCTCAA
TAAAGCTTGCCTTGAGTGCTTCAAGTAGTGTGTGCCCGTCTGTTGTGTGACTCTGGTAACTAGAGATCCC
TCAGACCCTTTTAGTCAGTGTGGAAAATCTCTAGCAGTAGTAGTTCATGTCATCTTATTATTCAGTATTT
ATAACTTGCAAAGAAATGAATATCAGAGAGTGAGAGGAACTTGTTTATTGCAGCTTATAATGGTTACAAA
TAAAGCAATAGCATCACAAATTTCACAAATAAAGCATTTTTTTCACTGCATTCTAGTTGTGGTTTGTCCA
AACTCATCAATGTATCTTATCATGTCTGGCTCTAGCTATCCCGCCCCTAACTCCGCCCATCCCGCCCCTA
ACTCCGCCCAGTTCCGCCCATTCTCCGCCCCATGGCTGACTAATTTTTTTTATTTATGCAGAGGCCGAGG
CCGCCTCGGCCTCTGAGCTATTCCAGAAGTAGTGAGGAGGCTTTTTTGGAGGCCTAGGGACGTACCCAAT
TCGCCCTATAGTGAGTCGTATTACGCGCGCTCACTGGCCGTCGTTTTACAACGTCGTGACTGGGAAAACC
CTGGCGTTACCCAACTTAATCGCCTTGCAGCACATCCCCCTTTCGCCAGCTGGCGTAATAGCGAAGAGGC
CCGCACCGATCGCCCTTCCCAACAGTTGCGCAGCCTGAATGGCGAATGGG
[124 nt withheld, positions 7751-7874]
C
[91 nt withheld, positions 7876-7966]
A
[49 nt withheld, positions 7968-8016]
CCTTTGACGTTGGAGTCCACGTTCTTT
[37 nt withheld, positions 8044-8080]
ACCCTATCTCGGTCTATTCTTTTGATTTATAAGGGATTTTGCCGATTTCGGCCTATTGGTTAAAAAATGA
GCTGATTTAACAAAAATTTAACGCGAATTTTAACAAAATATTAACGCTTACAATTT
Features (pLannotate 1.2.2; 31 found; start..end, strand, type, name):
     26..130     +  promoter       AmpR promoter: bla
    131..991     +  CDS            AmpR: β-lactamase; bla; confers resistance to ampicillin, carbenicillin, and related antibiotics
   1162..1750    +  rep_origin     ori: high-copy-number ColE1/pMB1/pBR322/pUC origin of replication
   1933..2025    +  CDS            lacI (fragment): lac repressor; lacI; The lac repressor binds to the lac operator to inhibit transcription in E. coli. This inhibition can be relieved by adding lactose or isopropyl-β-D-thiogalactopyranoside (IPTG).
   2038..2059    +  protein_bind   CAP binding site: CAP binding activates transcription in the presence of cAMP. E. coli catabolite activator protein
   2074..2104    +  promoter       lac promoter: promoter for the E. coli lac operon
   2112..2128    +  protein_bind   lac operator: The lac repressor binds to the lac operator to inhibit transcription in E. coli. This inhibition can be relieved by adding lactose or isopropyl-β-D-thiogalactopyranoside (IPTG). lac repressor encoded by lacI
   2173..2191    +  promoter       T3 promoter: promoter for bacteriophage T3 RNA polymerase
   2219..2445    +  promoter       RSV promoter: Rous sarcoma virus enhancer/promoter
   2446..2626    +  LTR            5' LTR (truncated): truncated 5' long terminal repeat (LTR) from HIV-1
   2673..2798    +  misc_feature   HIV-1 Ψ: packaging signal of human immunodeficiency virus type 1
   2782..3145    +  CDS            HIV-1 gag (fragment): gag protein from human immunodeficiency virus 1; gag
   3291..3524    +  misc_feature   RRE: The Rev response element (RRE) of HIV-1 allows for Rev-dependent mRNA export from the nucleus to the cytoplasm.
   3901..4001    +  CDS            Rev (fragment): human immunodeficiency virus 1 (HIV-1) Rev protein; rev; enhances nuclear export of unspliced and incompletely spliced viral mRNAs
   4043..4060    -  misc_feature   MCS (fragment): pBluescript multiple cloning site
   4068..4134    +  CDS            small t antigen (fragment): SV40 (simian virus 40) small t antigen
   4141..5319    +  promoter       EF-1α promoter: strong constitutive promoter for human elongation factor EF-1α
   5336..5354    +  promoter       T7 promoter: promoter for bacteriophage T7 RNA polymerase
   5374..5401    -  misc_feature   MCS (fragment): pBluescript multiple cloning site
   5455..5758    +  enhancer       CMV enhancer: human cytomegalovirus immediate early enhancer
   5759..5962    +  promoter       CMV promoter: human cytomegalovirus (CMV) immediate early promoter
   5985..6027    +  misc_feature   MCS (fragment): multiple cloning site
   6050..6727    +  CDS            DsRed2: improved tetrameric variant of DsRed fluorescent protein mammalian codon-optimized
   6742..6825    +  CDS            large T antigen (fragment): large T antigen from SV40 (simian virus 40)
   6873..6941    +  CDS            nef (fragment): NEF_HV1Z2 - Experimental evidence at protein level: Swiss-Prot protein existence level 1. Extracellular Nef protein targets CD4(+) T-lymphocytes for apoptosis by interacting with CXCR4 surface receptors. From Human immunodeficiency virus type 1 group M subtype D (isolate Z2/CDC-Z34) (HIV-1).
   6943..7176    +  LTR            3' LTR (ΔU3): self-inactivating 3' long terminal repeat (LTR) from HIV-1
   7248..7369    +  polyA_signal   SV40 poly(A) signal: SV40 polyadenylation signal
   7409..7544    +  rep_origin     SV40 ori: SV40 origin of replication
   7565..7583    -  promoter       T7 promoter: promoter for bacteriophage T7 RNA polymerase
   7591..7746    +  CDS            lacZα (fragment): LacZα fragment of β-galactosidase; lacZ fragment
   7751..8179    +  rep_origin     f1 ori (sequence partly withheld): f1 bacteriophage origin of replication; arrow indicates direction of (+) strand synthesis
