[The description below was written by a language model from this plasmid's Addgene catalogue record and pLannotate feature annotations shown in this document.]
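Description:
EF.CMV.RFP is an empty-backbone, self-inactivating (SIN) HIV-1-based lentiviral transfer vector of roughly 8.2 kb, designed for mammalian expression from two independent internal promoters. It is propagated in E. coli through a high-copy ColE1/pUC-type origin with ampicillin selection (AmpR), and the backbone also carries an f1 origin, an SV40 origin and remnants of a pBluescript-type lac/lacZα region.

The viral portion begins with an RSV enhancer/promoter fused to a truncated 5' LTR, which drives transcription of the genomic RNA in packaging cells. This is followed by the Ψ packaging signal with a partial gag sequence and the Rev response element for Rev-dependent nuclear export. The human EF-1α promoter sits downstream and is followed by a short polylinker fragment, which is where a gene of interest is inserted by restriction cloning. No transgene is present in the supplied plasmid; the depositor's map shows a GFP example that is not part of this vector. A second cassette follows, consisting of the CMV immediate-early enhancer/promoter driving a red fluorescent reporter, annotated as DsRed2, which serves as the marker for transduced cells. The unit ends with a ΔU3 3' LTR, whose deletion is copied to both LTRs after integration and silences LTR promoter activity, followed by an SV40 polyadenylation signal.

According to the depositor, virus is produced by transient co-transfection of 293T cells with a VSV-G envelope plasmid and a packaging plasmid supplying HIV-1 gag/pol, tat and rev. The dual-promoter design allows efficient co-expression of a transgene and the reporter in a single target cell, and the associated publication applies it to human hematopoietic stem-progenitor cells. The depositor also notes a point mutation that abolishes the HpaI site, plus small insertions and a deletion that do not affect plasmid function or RFP expression.
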