Addgene plasmid #17619: EF.CMV.RFP
Purpose: (Empty Backbone)
Depositing lab: Linzhao Cheng. Depositing organization: Johns Hopkins University and School of Medicine. Publication: Lentiviral vectors with two independent internal promoters transfer high-level expression of multiple transgenes to human hematopoietic stem-progenitor cells. Yu X, Zhan X, D'Costa J, Tanavde VM, Ye Z, Peng T, Malehorn MT, Yang X, Civin CI, Cheng L. Mol Ther. 2003 Jun . 7(6):827-38. 10.1016/S1525-0016(03)00104-7 PubMed 12788657.
Backbone
  Vector backbone: EF.CMV.RFP
  Backbone size (bp): 8220
  Vector type: Mammalian Expression, Lentiviral
  Selectable markers: RFP
Growth in bacteria
  Bacterial resistance: Ampicillin, 100 μg/mL
  Growth temperature: 37°C
  Growth strain: Stbl3
  Copy number: Unknown
Gene/Insert
  Gene/Insert name: None
  Cloning method: Restriction Enzyme
  Sequencing primers: 5′ CMV-F
Terms and licenses: Academic/Nonprofit Terms; Industry Terms: Not Available to Industry
Depositor comments: In a SIN LV containing the elongation factor 1alpha promoter, we included a second promoter from cytomegalovirus that drives expression of RFP as a reporter. Dual-promoter LVs can coexpress multiple transgenes efficiently in a single target cell. Recombinant LVs were produced by transient transfection of the transducing vector into 293T cells with two packaging vectors: pMD.G, a plasmid expressing the VSV-G envelope gene, and pCMVDeltaR8.91, a plasmid expressing the HIV-1 gag/pol, tat, and rev genes. There is an a->g mutation in this plasmid that abolishes the HpaI site. A 10bp insertion in Addgene sequence corresponding to position 6893, 21bp insertion in Addgene sequence at position 7405, and 11bp deletion in Addgene sequence at position 7544 do not alter function of the plasmid or RFP expression. The uploaded author's map shows an example with GFP cloned downstream of the EF-1a promoter. The vector supplied by Addgene does not contain the GFP.
How to cite: EF.CMV.RFP was a gift from Linzhao Cheng (Addgene plasmid # 17619 ; http://n2t.net/addgene:17619 ; RRID:Addgene_17619)
