>Addgene plasmid #17619 | EF.CMV.RFP | addgene partial sequence | sequence record 23352 | 17619 with dsRed1-C
TCGAGCGCACCGAGGGCCGCCACCACCTGTTCCTGTAGCGGCCGCGACTCTAGATCATAATCAGCCATAC
CACATTTGTAGAGGTTTTACTTGCTTTAAAAAACCTCCCACACCTCCCCCTGAACCTGAAACATAAAATG
AATGCAATTGTTGTTGTTGACGGGCCCGCGGAATTCGAGCTCGGTACCTTTAAGACCAATGACTTACAAG
GCAGCTGTAGATCTTAGCCACTTTTTAAAAGAAAAGGGGGGACTGGAAGGGCTAATTCACTCCCAACGAA
GACAAGATCTGCTTTTTGCTTGTACTGGGTCTCTCTGGTTAGACCAGATCTGAGCCTGGGAGCTCTCTGG
CTAACTAGGGAACCCACTGCTTAAGCCTCAATAAAGCTTGCCTTGAGTGCTTCAAGTAGTGTGTGCCCGT
CTGTTGTGTGACTCTGGTAACTAGAGATCCCTCAGACCCTTTTAGTCAGTGTGGAAAATCTCTAGCAGTA
GTAGTTCATGTCATCTTATTATTCAGTATTTATAACTTGCAAAGAAATGAATATCAGAGAGTGAGAGGAA
CTTGTTTATTGCAGCTTATAATGGTTACAAATAAAGCAATAGCATCACAAATTTCACAAATAAAGCATTT
TTTTCACTGCATTCTAGTTGTGGTTTGTCCAAACTCATCAATGTATCTTATCATGTCTGGCTCTAGCTAT
CCCGCCCCTAACTCCGCCCATCCCGCCCCTAACTCCGCCCAGTTCCGCCCATTCTCCGCCCCATGGCTGA
CTAATTTTTTTTATTTATGCAGAGGCCGAGGCCGCCTCGGCCTCTGAGCTATTCCAGAAGTAGTGAGGAG
GCTTTTTTGGAGGCCTAGGGGACGTACCCAATTCGCCCTATAGTGAGTCGTATTACGCGCGCTCACTGGC
CGTCG
