>Addgene plasmid #17619 | EF.CMV.RFP | addgene partial sequence | sequence record 23353 | 17619 with CMV-F
CGGTCGCCACCATGGCCTCCTCCGAGAACGTCATCACCGAGTTCATGCGCTTCAAGGTGCGCATGGAGGG
CACCGTGAACGGCCACGAGTTCGAGATCGAGGGCGAGGGCGAGGGCCGCCCCTACGAGGGCCACNACACC
GTGAAGCTGAAGGTGACCAAGGGCGGCCCCCTGCCCTTCGCCTGGGACATCCTGTCCCCCCAGTTCCAGT
ACGGCTCCAAGGTGTACGTGAAGCACCCCGCCGACATCCCCGACTACAAGAAGCTGTCCTTCCCCGAGGG
CTTCAAGTGGGAGCGCGTGATGAACTTCGAGGACGGCGGCGTGGCGACCGTGACCCAGGACTCCTCCCTG
CAGGACGGCTGCTTCATCTACAAGGTGAAGTTCATCGGCGTGAACTTCCCCTCCGACGGCCCCGTGATGC
AGAAGAAGACCATGGGCTGGGAGGCCTCCACCGAGCGCCTGTACCCCCGCGACGGCGTGCTGAAGGGCGA
GACCCACAAGGCCCTGAAGCTGAAGGACGG
