>Addgene plasmid #17619 | EF.CMV.RFP | addgene partial sequence | sequence record 89767 | EF1a-F 5'-TCAAGCCTCAGACAGTGGTTC-3'
GTGTCGTGAGGAATTAGCTTGGTACTAATACGACTCACTATAGGGAGACCCAAGCTGGCTAGGTAAGCTT
GATATCGAATTCCTGCAGCCCTAATAGTAATCAATTACGGGGTCATTAGTTCATAGCCCATATATGGAGT
TCCGCGTTACATAACTTACGGTAAATGGCCCGCCTGGCTGACCGCCCAACGACCCCCGCCCATTGACGTC
AATAATGACGTATGTTCCCATAGTAACGCCAATAGGGACTTTCCATTGACGTCAATGGGTGGAGTATTTA
CGGTAAACTGCCCACTTGGCAGTACATCAAGTGTATCATATGCCAAGTACGCCCCCTATTGACGTCAATG
ACGGTAAATGGCCCGCCTGGCATTATGCCCAGTACATGACCTTATGGGACTTTCCTACTTGGCAGTACAT
CTACGTATTAGTCATCGCTATTACCATGGTGATGCGGTTTTGGCAGTACATCAATGGGCGTGGATAGCGG
TTTGACTCACGGGGATTTCCAAGTCTCCACCCCATTGACGTCAATGGGAGTTTGTTTTGGCACCAAAATC
AACGGGACTTTCCAAAATGTCGTAACAACTCCGCCCCATTGACGCAAATGGGCGGTAGGCGTGTACGGTG
GGAGGTCTATATAAGCAGAGCTGGTTTAGTGAACCGTCAGATCCGCTAGCGCTACCGGACTCAGATCTCG
AGCTCAAGCTTCGAATTGGGGGATCCACCGGTCGCCACCATGGCCTCCTCCGAGAACGTCATCACCGAGT
TCATGCGCTTCAAGGTGCGCATGGAGGGCACCGTGAACGGCCACGAGTTCGAGATCGAGGGCGAGGGCGA
GGGCCGCCCCTACGAGGGCCACAACACCGTGAAGCTGAAGGTGACCAAGGGCGGCCCCCTGCCCTTCGCC
TGGGA
