>Addgene plasmid #17619 | EF.CMV.RFP | addgene partial sequence | sequence record 89770 | DsRed1-N 5'-GTACTGGAACTGGGGGGACAG-3'
GGGCCGCCCTTGGTCACCTTCAGCTTCACGGTGTTGTGGCCCTCGTAGGGGCGGCCCTCGCCCTCGCCCT
CGATCTCGAACTCGTGGCCGTTCACGGTGCCCTCCATGCGCACCTTGAAGCGCATGAACTCGGTGATGAC
GTTCTCGGAGGAGGCCATGGTGGCGACCGGTGGATCCCCCAATTCGAAGCTTGAGCTCGAGATCTGAGTC
CGGTAGCGCTAGCGGATCTGACGGTTCACTAAACCAGCTCTGCTTATATAGACCTCCCACCGTACACGCC
TACCGCCCATTTGCGTCAATGGGGCGGAGTTGTTACGACATTTTGGAAAGTCCCGTTGATTTTGGTGCCA
AAACAAACTCCCATTGACGTCAATGGGGTGGAGACTTGGAAATCCCCGTGAGTCAAACCGCTATCCACGC
CCATTGATGTACTGCCAAAACCGCATCACCATGGTAATAGCGATGACTAATACGTAGATGTACTGCCAAG
TAGGAAAGTCCCATAAGGTCATGTACTGGGCATAATGCCAGGCGGGCCATTTACCGTCATTGACGTCAAT
AGGGGGCGTACTTGGCATATGATACACTTGATGTACTGCCAAGTGGGCAGTTTACCGTAAATACTCCACC
CATTGACGTCAATGGAAAGTCCCTATTGGCGTTACTATGGGAACATACGTCATTATTGACGTCAATGGGC
GGGGGTCGTTGGGCGGTCAGCCAGGCGGGCCATTTACCGTAAGTTATGTAACGCGGAACTCCATATATGG
GCTATGAACTAATGACCCCGTAATTGATTACTATTAGGGCTGCAGGAATTCGATATCAAGCTTACCTAGC
CAGCTTGGGTCTCCCTATAGTGAGTCGTATTAGTACCAAGCTAATTCCTCACGACACCTGAAATGGAAGA
AAAAAACTTTGAACCACTGTCTGAGGCTTGAGAATGAACCAAGATCCAAACTCAAAAAGGGCAAATTCCA
AGGAGAATTACATCAAGTG
