>Addgene plasmid #17619 | EF.CMV.RFP | addgene partial sequence | sequence record 153175 | CMV-F 5'-CGCAAATGGGCGGTAGGCGTG-3'
ACCGTCAGATCCGCTAGCGCTACCGGACTCAGATCTCGAGCTCAAGCTTCGAATTGGGGGATCCACCGGT
CGCCACCATGGCCTCCTCCGAGAACGTCATCACCGAGTTCATGCGCTTCAAGGTGCGCATGGAGGGCACC
GTGAACGGCCACGAGTTCGAGATCGAGGGCGAGGGCGAGGGCCGCCCCTACGAGGGCCACAACACCGTGA
AGCTGAAGGTGACCAAGGGCGGCCCCCTGCCCTTCGCCTGGGACATCCTGTCCCCCCAGTTCCAGTACGG
CTCCAAGGTGTACGTGAAGCACCCCGCCGACATCCCCGACTACAAGAAGCTGTCCTTCCCCGAGGGCTTC
AAGTGGGAGCGCGTGATGAACTTCGAGGACGGCGGCGTGGCGACCGTGACCCAGGACTCCTCCCTGCAGG
ACGGCTGCTTCATCTACAAGGTGAAGTTCATCGGCGTGAACTTCCCCTCCGACGGCCCCGTGATGCAGAA
GAAGACCATGGGCTGGGAGGCCTCCACCGAGCGCCTGTACCCCCGCGACGGCGTGCTGAAGGGCGAGACC
CACAAGGCCCTGAAGCTGAAGGACGGCGGCCACTACCTGGTGGAGTTCAAGTCCATCTACATGGCCAAGA
AGCCCGTGCAGCTGCCCGGCTACTACTAC
